>Addgene plasmid #14340 | pAG416GPD-EYFP-ccdB | depositor full sequence | sequence record 8003 | Author sequence
GACGAAAGGGCCTCGTGATACGCCTATTTTTATAGGTTAATGTCATGATAATAATGGTTTCTTAGGACGG
ATCGCTTGCCTGTAACTTACACGCGCCTCGTATCTTTTAATGATGGAATAATTTGGGAATTTACTCTGTG
TTTATTTATTTTTATGTTTTGTATTTGGATTTTAGAAAGTAAATAAAGAAGGTAGAAGAGTTACGGAATG
AAGAAAAAAAAATAAACAAAGGTTTAAAAAATTTCAACAAAAAGCGTACTTTACATATATATTTATTAGA
CAAGAAAAGCAGATTAAATAGATATACATTCGATTAACGATAAGTAAAATGTAAAATCACAGGATTTTCG
TGTGTGGTCTTCTACACAGACAAGATGAAACAATTCGGCATTAATACCTGAGAGCAGGAAGAGCAAGATA
AAAGGTAGTATTTGTTGGCGATCCCCCTAGAGTCTTTTACATCTTCGGAAAACAAAAACTATTTTTTCTT
TAATTTCTTTTTTTACTTTCTATTTTTAATTTATATATTTATATTAAAAAATTTAAATTATAATTATTTT
TATAGCACGTGATGAAAAGGACCCAGGTGGCACTTTTCGGGGAAATGTGCGCGGAACCCCTATTTGTTTA
TTTTTCTAAATACATTCAAATATGTATCCGCTCATGAGACAATAACCCTGATAAATGCTTCAATAATATT
GAAAAAGGAAGAGTATGAGTATTCAACATTTCCGTGTCGCCCTTATTCCCTTTTTTGCGGCATTTTGCCT
TCCTGTTTTTGCTCACCCAGAAACGCTGGTGAAAGTAAAAGATGCTGAAGATCAGTTGGGTGCACGAGTG
GGTTACATCGAACTGGATCTCAACAGCGGTAAGATCCTTGAGAGTTTTCGCCCCGAAGAACGTTTTCCAA
TGATGAGCACTTTTAAAGTTCTGCTATGTGGCGCGGTATTATCCCGTATTGACGCCGGGCAAGAGCAACT
CGGTCGCCGCATACACTATTCTCAGAATGACTTGGTTGAGTACTCACCAGTCACAGAAAAGCATCTTACG
GATGGCATGACAGTAAGAGAATTATGCAGTGCTGCCATAACCATGAGTGATAACACTGCGGCCAACTTAC
TTCTGACAACGATCGGAGGACCGAAGGAGCTAACCGCTTTTTTGCACAACATGGGGGATCATGTAACTCG
CCTTGATCGTTGGGAACCGGAGCTGAATGAAGCCATACCAAACGACGAGCGTGACACCACGATGCCTGTA
GCAATGGCAACAACGTTGCGCAAACTATTAACTGGCGAACTACTTACTCTAGCTTCCCGGCAACAATTAA
TAGACTGGATGGAGGCGGATAAAGTTGCAGGACCACTTCTGCGCTCGGCCCTTCCGGCTGGCTGGTTTAT
TGCTGATAAATCTGGAGCCGGTGAGCGTGGGTCTCGCGGTATCATTGCAGCACTGGGGCCAGATGGTAAG
CCCTCCCGTATCGTAGTTATCTACACGACGGGGAGTCAGGCAACTATGGATGAACGAAATAGACAGATCG
CTGAGATAGGTGCCTCACTGATTAAGCATTGGTAACTGTCAGACCAAGTTTACTCATATATACTTTAGAT
TGATTTAAAACTTCATTTTTAATTTAAAAGGATCTAGGTGAAGATCCTTTTTGATAATCTCATGACCAAA
ATCCCTTAACGTGAGTTTTCGTTCCACTGAGCGTCAGACCCCGTAGAAAAGATCAAAGGATCTTCTTGAG
ATCCTTTTTTTCTGCGCGTAATCTGCTGCTTGCAAACAAAAAAACCACCGCTACCAGCGGTGGTTTGTTT
GCCGGATCAAGAGCTACCAACTCTTTTTCCGAAGGTAACTGGCTTCAGCAGAGCGCAGATACCAAATACT
GTCCTTCTAGTGTAGCCGTAGTTAGGCCACCACTTCAAGAACTCTGTAGCACCGCCTACATACCTCGCTC
TGCTAATCCTGTTACCAGTGGCTGCTGCCAGTGGCGATAAGTCGTGTCTTACCGGGTTGGACTCAAGACG
ATAGTTACCGGATAAGGCGCAGCGGTCGGGCTGAACGGGGGGTTCGTGCACACAGCCCAGCTTGGAGCGA
ACGACCTACACCGAACTGAGATACCTACAGCGTGAGCTATGAGAAAGCGCCACGCTTCCCGAAGGGAGAA
AGGCGGACAGGTATCCGGTAAGCGGCAGGGTCGGAACAGGAGAGCGCACGAGGGAGCTTCCAGGGGGAAA
CGCCTGGTATCTTTATAGTCCTGTCGGGTTTCGCCACCTCTGACTTGAGCGTCGATTTTTGTGATGCTCG
TCAGGGGGGCGGAGCCTATGGAAAAACGCCAGCAACGCGGCCTTTTTACGGTTCCTGGCCTTTTGCTGGC
CTTTTGCTCACATGTTCTTTCCTGCGTTATCCCCTGATTCTGTGGATAACCGTATTACCGCCTTTGAGTG
AGCTGATACCGCTCGCCGCAGCCGAACGACCGAGCGCAGCGAGTCAGTGAGCGAGGAAGCGGAAGAGCGC
CCAATACGCAAACCGCCTCTCCCCGCGCGTTGGCCGATTCATTAATGCAGCTGGCACGACAGGTTTCCCG
ACTGGAAAGCGGGCAGTGAGCGCAACGCAATTAATGTGAGTTACCTCACTCATTAGGCACCCCAGGCTTT
ACACTTTATGCTTCCGGCTCCTATGTTGTGTGGAATTGTGAGCGGATAACAATTTCACACAGGAAACAGC
TATGACCATGATTACGCCAAGCGCGCAATTAACCCTCACTAAAGGGAACAAAAGCTGGAGCTCTTCGAGT
TTATCATTATCAATACTCGCCATTTCAAAGAATACGTAAATAATTAATAGTAGTGATTTTCCTAACTTTA
TTTAGTCAAAAAATTAGCCTTTTAATTCTGCTGTAACCCGTACATGCCCAAAATAGGGGGCGGGTTACAC
AGAATATATAACACCGAAGGTGCCTGGGTGAACAGGTTTATTCCTGGCATCCACTAAATATAATGGAGCC
CGCTTTTTAAGCTGGCATCCAGAAAAAAAAAGAATCCCAGCACCAAAATATTGTTTTCTTCACCAACCAT
CAGTTCATAGGTCCATTCTCTTAGCGCAACTACAGAGAACAGGGGCACAAACAGGCAAAAAACGGGCACA
ACCTCAATGGAGTGATGCAACCTGCCTGGAGTAAATGATGACACAAGGCAATTGACCCACGCATGTATCT
ATCTCATTTTCTTACACCTTCTATTACCTTCTGCTCTCTCTGATTTGGAAAAAGCTGAAAAAAAAGGTTG
AAACCAGTTCCCTGAAATTATTCCCCTACTTGACTAATAAGTATATAAAGACGGTAGGTATTGATTGTAA
TTCTGTAAATCTATTTCTTAAACTTCTTAAATTCTACTTTTATAGTTAGTCTTTTTTTTAGTTTTAAAAC
ACCAGAACTTAGTTTCGACGGATTCTAGAACTAGTGGATCCCCCGGGACAAAATGGTGAGCAAGGGCGAG
GAGCTGTTCACCGGGGTGGTGCCCATCCTGGTCGAGCTGGACGGCGACGTAAACGGCCACAAGTTCAGCG
TGTCCGGCGAGGGCGAGGGCGATGCCACCTACGGCAAGCTGACCCTGAAGTTCATCTGCACCACCGGCAA
GCTGCCCGTGCCCTGGCCCACCCTCGTGACCACCTTCGGCTACGGCCTGCAGTGCTTCGCCCGCTACCCC
GACCACATGAAGCAGCACGACTTCTTCAAGTCCGCCATGCCCGAAGGCTACGTCCAGGAGCGCACCATCT
TCTTCAAGGACGACGGCAACTACAAGACCCGCGCCGAGGTGAAGTTCGAGGGCGACACCCTGGTGAACCG
CATCGAGCTGAAGGGCATCGACTTCAAGGAGGACGGCAACATCCTGGGGCACAAGCTGGAGTACAACTAC
AACAGCCACAACGTCTATATCATGGCCGACAAGCAGAAGAACGGCATCAAGGTGAACTTCAAGATCCGCC
ACAACATCGAGGACGGCAGCGTGCAGCTCGCCGACCACTACCAGCAGAACACCCCCATCGGCGACGGCCC
CGTGCTGCTGCCCGACAACCACTACCTGAGCTACCAGTCCGCCCTGAGCAAAGACCCCAACGAGAAGCGC
GATCACATGGTCCTGCTGGAGTTCGTGACCGCCGCCGGGATCACTCTCGGCATGGACGAGCTGTACAAGG
GTGGACCAGGTGGTGGACATCAAACAAGTTTGTACAAAAAAGCTGAACGAGAAACGTAAAATGATATAAA
TATCAATATATTAAATTAGATTTTGCATAAAAAACAGACTACATAATACTGTAAAACACAACATATCCAG
TCACTATGGCGGCCGCATTAGGCACCCCAGGCTTTACACTTTATGCTTCCGGCTCGTATAATGTGTGGAT
TTTGAGTTAGGATCCGTCGAGATTTTCAGGAGCTAAGGAAGCTAAAATGGAGAAAAAAATCACTGGATAT
ACCACCGTTGATATATCCCAATGGCATCGTAAAGAACATTTTGAGGCATTTCAGTCAGTTGCTCAATGTA
CCTATAACCAGACCGTTCAGCTGGATATTACGGCCTTTTTAAAGACCGTAAAGAAAAATAAGCACAAGTT
TTATCCGGCCTTTATTCACATTCTTGCCCGCCTGATGAATGCTCATCCGGAATTCCGTATGGCAATGAAA
GACGGTGAGCTGGTGATATGGGATAGTGTTCACCCTTGTTACACCGTTTTCCATGAGCAAACTGAAACGT
TTTCATCGCTCTGGAGTGAATACCACGACGATTTCCGGCAGTTTCTACACATATATTCGCAAGATGTGGC
GTGTTACGGTGAAAACCTGGCCTATTTCCCTAAAGGGTTTATTGAGAATATGTTTTTCGTCTCAGCCAAT
CCCTGGGTGAGTTTCACCAGTTTTGATTTAAACGTGGCCAATATGGACAACTTCTTCGCCCCCGTTTTCA
CCATGGGCAAATATTATACGCAAGGCGACAAGGTGCTGATGCCGCTGGCGATTCAGGTTCATCATGCCGT
CTGTGATGGCTTCCATGTCGGCAGAATGCTTAATGAATTACAACAGTACTGCGATGAGTGGCAGGGCGGG
GCGTAAACGCCGCGTGGATCCGGCTTACTAAAAGCCAGATAACAGTATGCGTATTTGCGCGCTGATTTTT
GCGGTATAAGAATATATACTGATATGTATACCCGAAGTATGTCAAAAAGAGGTATGCTATGAAGCAGCGT
ATTACAGTGACAGTTGACAGCGACAGCTATCAGTTGCTCAAGGCATATATGATGTCAATATCTCCGGTCT
GGTAAGCACAACCATGCAGAATGAAGCCCGTCGTCTGCGTGCCGAACGCTGGAAAGCGGAAAATCAGGAA
GGGATGGCTGAGGTCGCCCGGTTTATTGAAATGAACGGCTCTTTTGCTGACGAGAACAGGGGCTGGTGAA
ATGCAGTTTAAGGTTTACACCTATAAAAGAGAGAGCCGTTATCGTCTGTTTGTGGATGTACAGAGTGATA
TTATTGACACGCCCGGGCGACGGATGGTGATCCCCCTGGCCAGTGCACGTCTGCTGTCAGATAAAGTCTC
CCGTGAACTTTACCCGGTGGTGCATATCGGGGATGAAAGCTGGCGCATGATGACCACCGATATGGCCAGT
GTGCCGGTCTCCGTTATCGGGGAAGAAGTGGCTGATCTCAGCCACCGCGAAAATGACATCAAAAACGCCA
TTAACCTGATGTTCTGGGGAATATAAATGTCAGGCTCCCTTATACACAGCCAGTCTGCAGGTCGACCATA
GTGACTGGATATGTTGTGTTTTACAGTATTATGTAGTCTGTTTTTTATGCAAAATCTAATTTAATATATT
GATATTTATATCATTTTACGTTTCTCGTTCAGCTTTCTTGTACAAAGTGGTTCGATGTCATGTAATTAGT
TATGTCACGCTTACATTCACGCCCTCCCCCCACATCCGCTCTAACCGAAAAGGAAGGAGTTAGACAACCT
GAAGTCTAGGTCCCTATTTATTTTTTTATAGTTATGTTAGTATTAAGAACGTTATTTATATTTCAAATTT
TTCTTTTTTTTCTGTACAGACGCGTGTACGCATGTAACATTATACTGAAAACCTTGCTTGAGAAGGTTTT
GGGACGCTCGAAGGCTTTAATTTGCGGCCGGTACCCAATTCGCCCTATAGTGAGTCGTATTACGCGCGCT
CACTGGCCGTCGTTTTACAACGTCGTGACTGGGAAAACCCTGGCGTTACCCAACTTAATCGCCTTGCAGC
ACATCCCCCTTTCGCCAGCTGGCGTAATAGCGAAGAGGCCCGCACCGATCGCCCTTCCCAACAGTTGCGC
AGCCTGAATGGCGAATGGCGCG
[124 nt withheld, positions 6393-6516]
C
[91 nt withheld, positions 6518-6608]
A
[49 nt withheld, positions 6610-6658]
CCTTTGACGTTGGAGTCCACGTTCTTT
[37 nt withheld, positions 6686-6722]
ACCCTATCTCGGTCTATTCTTTTGATTTATAAGGGATTTTGCCGATTTCGGCCTATTGGTTAAAAAATGA
GCTGATTTAACAAAAATTTAACGCGAATTTTAACAAAATATTAACGTTTACAATTTCCTGATGCGGTATT
TTCTCCTTACGCATCTGTGCGGTATTTCACACCGCATAGGGTAATAACTGATATAATTAAATTGAAGCTC
TAATTTGTGAGTTTAGTATACATGCATTTACTTATAATACAGTTTTTTAGTTTTGCTGGCCGCATCTTCT
CAAATATGCTTCCCAGCCTGCTTTTCTGTAACGTTCACCCTCTACCTTAGCATCCCTTCCCTTTGCAAAT
AGTCCTCTTCCAACAATAATAATGTCAGATCCTGTAGAGACCACATCATCCACGGTTCTATACTGTTGAC
CCAATGCGTCTCCCTTGTCATCTAAACCCACACCGGGTGTCATAATCAACCAATCGTAACCTTCATCTCT
TCCACCCATGTCTCTTTGAGCAATAAAGCCGATAACAAAATCTTTGTCGCTCTTCGCAATGTCAACAGTA
CCCTTAGTATATTCTCCAGTAGATAGGGAGCCCTTGCATGACAATTCTGCTAACATCAAAAGGCCTCTAG
GTTCCTTTGTTACTTCTTCTGCCGCCTGCTTCAAACCGCTAACAATACCTGGGCCCACCACACCGTGTGC
ATTCGTAATGTCTGCCCATTCTGCTATTCTGTATACACCCGCAGAGTACTGCAATTTGACTGTATTACCA
ATGTCAGCAAATTTTCTGTCTTCGAAGAGTAAAAAATTGTACTTGGCGGATAATGCCTTTAGCGGCTTAA
CTGTGCCCTCCATGGAAAAATCAGTCAAGATATCCACATGTGTTTTTAGTAAACAAATTTTGGGACCTAA
TGCTTCAACTAACTCCAGTAATTCCTTGGTGGTACGAACATCCAATGAAGCACACAAGTTTGTTTGCTTT
TCGTGCATGATATTAAATAGCTTGGCAGCAACAGGACTAGGATGAGTAGCAGCACGTTCCTTATATGTAG
CTTTCGACATGATTTATCTTCGTTTCCTGCAGGTTTTTGTTCTGTGCAGTTGGGTTAAGAATACTGGGCA
ATTTCATGTTTCTTCAACACTACATATGCGTATATATACCAATCTAAGTCTGTGCTCCTTCCTTCGTTCT
TCCTTCTGTTCGGAGATTACCGAATCAAAAAAATTTCAAAGAAACCGAAATCAAAAAAAAGAATAAAAAA
AAAATGATGAATTGAATTGAAAAGCTGTGGTATGGTGCACTCTCAGTACAATCTGCTCTGATGCCGCATA
GTTAAGCCAGCCCCGACACCCGCCAACACCCGCTGACGCGCCCTGACGGGCTTGTCTGCTCCCGGCATCC
GCTTACAGACAAGCTGTGACCGTCTCCGGGAGCTGCATGTGTCAGAGGTTTTCACCGTCATCACCGAAAC
GCGCGA
Features (pLannotate 1.2.2; 28 found; start..end, strand, type, name):
     70..573     -  misc_feature   CEN/ARS: S. cerevisiae CEN6 centromere fused to an autonomously replicating sequence
    610..714     +  promoter       AmpR promoter: bla
    715..1575    +  CDS            AmpR: β-lactamase; bla; confers resistance to ampicillin, carbenicillin, and related antibiotics
   1746..2334    +  rep_origin     ori: high-copy-number ColE1/pMB1/pBR322/pUC origin of replication
   2517..2609    +  CDS            lacI (fragment): lac repressor; lacI; The lac repressor binds to the lac operator to inhibit transcription in E. coli. This inhibition can be relieved by adding lactose or isopropyl-β-D-thiogalactopyranoside (IPTG).
   2622..2643    +  protein_bind   CAP binding site: CAP binding activates transcription in the presence of cAMP. E. coli catabolite activator protein
   2658..2688    +  promoter       lac promoter: promoter for the E. coli lac operon
   2696..2712    +  protein_bind   lac operator: The lac repressor binds to the lac operator to inhibit transcription in E. coli. This inhibition can be relieved by adding lactose or isopropyl-β-D-thiogalactopyranoside (IPTG). lac repressor encoded by lacI
   2757..2775    +  promoter       T3 promoter: promoter for bacteriophage T3 RNA polymerase
   2804..3448    +  promoter       GAP promoter: S. cerevisiae TDH3; promoter for glyceraldehyde-3-phosphate dehydrogenase
   3454..3477    +  misc_feature   MCS (fragment): pBluescript multiple cloning site
   3483..4199    +  CDS            EYFP: EYFP is a basic (constitutively fluorescent) green/yellow fluorescent protein published in 1996, derived from Aequorea victoria. It is reported to be a very rapidly-maturing weak dimer with high acid sensitivity.
   4224..4348    +  protein_bind   attR1: mutant version of attR; recombination site for the Gateway® LR reaction LR Clonase™
   4373..4403    +  promoter       lac UV5 promoter: E. coli lac promoter with an "up" mutation
   4427..4456    +  promoter       cat promoter (fragment): promoter of the E. coli cat gene encoding chloramphenicol acetyltransferase
   4457..5116    +  CDS            CmR: chloramphenicol acetyltransferase; cat; confers resistance to chloramphenicol
   5298..5456    +  CDS            ccdA (fragment): CCDA_ECO57 - Also known as H, letA. Experimental evidence at protein level: Swiss-Prot protein existence level 1. Antitoxin component of a type II toxin-antitoxin (TA) system which inhibits the post-segregational killing (PSK) of plasmid-free cells, also referred to as a plasmid addiction system. Binds to and blocks the activity of CcdB; will also remove bound CcdB protein from the CcdB-GyrA complex by forming a CcdA-CcdB complex, a process termed rejuvenation. Functions as a transcriptional corepressor for the ccdAB operon, repression also requires CcdB (By similarity). From Escherichia coli
   5461..5763    +  CDS            ccdB: CCDB_ECOLI - Also known as G, letB, letD. Experimental evidence at protein level: Swiss-Prot protein existence level 1. Toxic component of a type II toxin-antitoxin (TA) system, functioning in plasmid maintainence. Responsible for the post- segregational killing (PSK) of plasmid-free cells, also referred to as a plasmid addiction system. Half-life of over 2 hours. Cell killing by CcdB is accompanied by filamentation, defects in chromosome and plasmid segregation, defects in cell division, formation of anucleate cells, decreased DNA synthesis and plasmid loss. Interferes with the activity of DN
   5807..5931    -  protein_bind   attR2: mutant version of attR; recombination site for the Gateway® LR reaction LR Clonase™
   5938..6185    +  terminator     CYC1 terminator: S. cerevisiae CYC1; transcription terminator for CYC1
   6204..6222    -  promoter       T7 promoter: promoter for bacteriophage T7 RNA polymerase
   6230..6385    +  CDS            lacZα (fragment): LacZα fragment of β-galactosidase; lacZ fragment
   6393..6848    +  rep_origin     f1 ori (sequence partly withheld): f1 bacteriophage origin of replication; arrow indicates direction of (+) strand synthesis
   6849..6900    -  misc_feature   bom (fragment): basis of mobility region from pBR322
   6979..7782    -  CDS            URA3: orotidine-5'-phosphate decarboxylase, required for uracil biosynthesis; S. cerevisiae URA3; yeast auxotrophic marker, counterselectable with 5-fluoroorotic acid (5-FOA)
   7783..7998    -  promoter       URA3 promoter: S. cerevisiae URA3
   8013..8062    -  misc_feature   bom (fragment): basis of mobility region from pBR322
   8164..1       -  CDS            rop (fragment) (across the origin): Rop protein, which maintains plasmids at low copy number; rop
