[The description below was written by a language model from this plasmid's Addgene catalogue record and pLannotate feature annotations shown in this document.]
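Description:
pAG416GPD-EYFP-ccdB is an empty Gateway destination vector for protein expression in Saccharomyces cerevisiae, built on the pRS416 yeast–E. coli shuttle backbone. In yeast it is maintained as a low-copy centromeric plasmid through a CEN6/ARS element and selected by the URA3 auxotrophic marker, which can also be counterselected with 5-FOA. In E. coli it replicates from a ColE1/pUC-type origin and carries ampicillin resistance, and an f1 origin is also present. Remnants of the pBluescript-derived cloning region (lac promoter and operator, lacZα fragment, T3 and T7 promoters) flank the expression cassette.

The expression unit is driven by the strong constitutive GPD (TDH3/GAP) promoter and closed by the CYC1 terminator. Directly downstream of the promoter lies the EYFP coding sequence, followed by the Gateway cassette: attR1 and attR2 sites bracketing a chloramphenicol resistance gene and the ccdB toxin gene. An LR Clonase reaction with an entry clone replaces this cassette with the gene of interest, producing an N-terminal EYFP fusion. Because ccdB poisons gyrase in ordinary E. coli strains, unrecombined vector is selected against after the reaction, and the empty plasmid has to be propagated in a ccdB-tolerant strain; the chloramphenicol marker allows selection for retention of the cassette.

The plasmid belongs to a suite of yeast Gateway vectors designed for high-throughput genetic analysis. It suits constitutive, near-single-copy expression of yellow fluorescent fusion proteins, for example for localisation studies. The record notes that the full sequence is provided as a reference only and may not exactly match the physical plasmid.
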