Addgene plasmid #14340: pAG416GPD-EYFP-ccdB
Purpose: (Empty Backbone)
Depositing lab: Susan Lindquist. Depositing organization: Whitehead Institute for Biomedical Research. Publication: A suite of Gateway cloning vectors for high-throughput genetic analysis in Saccharomyces cerevisiae. Alberti S, Gitler AD, Lindquist S. Yeast. 2007 Oct . 24(10):913-9. 10.1002/yea.1502 PubMed 17583893.
Backbone
  Vector backbone: pRS416
  Vector type: Yeast Expression ; Gateway Destination
  Selectable markers: URA3
Growth in bacteria
  Bacterial resistance: Chloramphenicol and Ampicillin, 25 & 100 μg/mL
  Growth temperature: 37°C
  Growth strain: ccdB Survival
  Growth instructions: DB3.1, ccdB Survival
  Copy number: Unknown
Gene/Insert
  Gene/Insert name: None
  Tag / fusion protein: EYFP (N terminal on backbone)
  Cloning method: Gateway Cloning
  Sequencing primers: 5′ EGFP-C
Terms and licenses: Academic/Nonprofit Terms; Industry Terms: Not Available to Industry
Depositor comments: Type of plasmid: CEN. This plasmid contains the Gateway technology from Invitrogen; Invitrogen requires purchasing of Gateway Clonase for carrying out the Gateway recombinational cloning reaction http://www.invitrogen.com Please note that the full plasmid sequence is provided as a reference only, and may not match the exact sequence of the plasmid.
How to cite: pAG416GPD-EYFP-ccdB was a gift from Susan Lindquist (Addgene plasmid # 14340 ; http://n2t.net/addgene:14340 ; RRID:Addgene_14340)
