>Addgene plasmid #14340 | pAG416GPD-EYFP-ccdB | addgene partial sequence | sequence record 20912 | 14340 with pRS_marker
TTTTCATTCATCATTTTTTTTTTATTCTTTTTTTTGATTTCGGTTTCCTTGAAATTTTTTTGATTCGGTA
ATCTCCGAACAGAAGGAAGAACGAAGGAAGGAGCACAGACTTAGATTGGTATATATACGCATATGTAGTG
TTGAAGAAACATGAAATTGCCCAGTATTCTTAACCCAACTGCACAGAACAAAAACCTGCAGGAAACGAAG
ATAAATCATGTCGAAAGCTACATATAAGGAACGTGCTGCTACTCATCCTAGTCCTGTTGCTGCCAAGCTA
TTTAATATCATGCACGAAAAGCAAACAAACTTGTGTGCTTCATTGGATGTTCGTACCACCAAGGAATTAC
TGGAGTTAGTTGAAGCATTAGGTCCCAAAATTTGTTTACTAAAAACACATGTGGATATCTTGACTGATTT
TTCCATGGAGGGCACAGTTAAGCCGCTAAAGGCATTATCCGCCAAGTACAATTTTTTACTCTTCGAAGAC
AGAAAATTTGCTGACATTGGTAATACAGTCAAATTGCAGTACTCTGCGGGTGTATACAGAATAGCAGAAT
GGGCAGACATTACGAATGCACACGGTGTGGTGGGCCCAGGTATTGTTAGCGGTTTGAAGCAGGCGGCAG
