>Addgene plasmid #14340 | pAG416GPD-EYFP-ccdB | addgene partial sequence | sequence record 128624 | pGEX3 5'-CCGGGAGCTGCATGTGTCAGAGG-3'
CTACACAGACAAGATGAAACAATTCGGCATTAATACCTGAGAGCAGGAAGAGCAAGATAAAAGGTAGTAT
TTGTTGGCGATCCCCCTAGAGTCTTTTACATCTTCGGAAAACAAAAACTATTTTTTCTTTAATTTCTTTT
TTTACTTTCTATTTTTAATTTATATATTTATATTAAAAAATTTAAATTATAATTATTTTTATAGCACGTG
ATGAAAAGGACCCAGGTGGCACTTTTCGGGGAAATGTGCGCGGAACCCCTATTTGTTTATTTTTCTAAAT
ACATTCAAATATGTATCCGCTCATGAGACAATAACCCTGATAAATGCTTCAATAATATTGAAAAAGGAAG
AGTATGAGTATTCAACATTTCCGTGTCGCCCTTATTCCCTTTTTTGCGGCATTTTGCCTTCCTGTTTTTG
CTCACCCAGAAACGCTGGTGAAAGTAAAAGATGCTGAAGATCAGTTGGGTGCACGAGTGGGTTACATCGA
ACTGGATCTCAACAGCGGTAAGATCCTTGAGAGTTTTCGCCCCGAAGAACGTTTTCCAATGATGAGCACT
TTTAAAGTTCTGCTATGTGGCGCGGTATTATCCCGTATTGACGCCGGGCAAGAGCAACTCGGTCGCCGCA
TACACTATTCTCAGAATGACTTGGTTGAGTA
