>Addgene plasmid #14340 | pAG416GPD-EYFP-ccdB | addgene partial sequence | sequence record 128627 | EXFP-R 5'-GTCTTGTAGTTGCCGTCGTC-3'
GTAGCCTTCGGGCATGGCGGACTTGAAGAAGTCGTGCTGCTTCATGTGGTCGGGGTAGCGGGCGAAGCAC
TGCAGGCCGTAGCCGAAGGTGGTCACGAGGGTGGGCCAGGGCACGGGCAGCTTGCCGGTGGTGCAGATGA
ACTTCAGGGTCAGCTTGCCGTAGGTGGCATCGCCCTCGCCCTCGCCGGACACGCTGAACTTGTGGCCGTT
TACGTCGCCGTCCAGCTCGACCAGGATGGGCACCACCCCGGTGAACAGCTCCTCGCCCTTGCTCACCATT
TTGTCCCGGGGGATCCACTAGTTCTAGAATCCGTCGAAACTAAGTTCTGGTGTTTTAAAACTAAAAAAAA
GACTAACTATAAAAGTAGAATTTAAGAAGTTTAAGAAATAGATTTACAGAATTACAATCAATACCTACCG
TCTTTATATACTTATTAGTCAAGTAGGGGAATAATTTCAGGGAACTGGTTTCAACCTTTTTTTTCAGCTT
TTTCCAAATCAGAGAGAGCAGAAGGTAATAGAAGGTGTAAGAAAATGAGATAGATACATGCGTGGGTCAA
TTGCCTTGTGTCATCATTTACTCCAGGCAGGTTGCATCACTCCATTGAGGTTGTGCCCGTTTTTTGCCTG
TTTGTGCCCCTGTTCTCTGTAGTTGCGCTAAGAGAATGGACCTATGAACTGATGGTTGGTGAAGAAAACA
ATATTTTGGTGCTGGGATTCTTTTTTTTTCTGGATGCCAGCTTAAAAAGCGGGCTCCATTATATTTAGTG
GATGCCAGGAATAAACCTGTTCACCCAGACACCTACGATGTTATATATTCTGTGTAACCCGCCCCCTATT
TTGGGCATGTACGGGTTACAGCAGAATTAAAAGGCTAATTTTTTGACTAAATAAAGTTAGGAAAATCACT
ACTATTAATTATTTACGTATTCTTTGAAATGGCGAGTATTGATAATGATAAACTGAGCTCCAGCTTTTGT
TCCCTTTAGTGAGGGTTAATTGCGCGCTTGGCGTAATCATGGTCATAGCTGTTTCCTGTGTGAAATTGTT
ATCCGCTCACAATTCC
